>Addgene plasmid #216974 | pET26b(modified)-Lg-K | addgene full sequence | sequence record 445069 | Addgene NGS Result
TTGGCGAATGGG
[124 nt withheld, positions 13-136]
C
[91 nt withheld, positions 138-228]
A
[49 nt withheld, positions 230-278]
CCTTTGACGTTGGAGTCCACGTTCTTT
[37 nt withheld, positions 306-342]
ACCCTATCTCGGTCTATTCTTTTGATTTATAAGGGATTTTGCCGATTTCGGCCTATTGGTTAAAAAATGA
GCTGATTTAACAAAAATTTAACGCGAATTTTAACAAAATATTAACGCTTACAATTTAGGTGGCACTTTTC
GGGGAAATGTGCGCGGAACCCCTATTTGTTTATTTTTCTAAATACATTCAAATATGTATCCGCTCATGAA
TTAATTCTTATTTGCCGACTACCTTGGTGATCTCGCCTTTCACGTAGTGGACAAATTCTTCCAACTGATC
TGCGCGCGAGGCCAAGCGATCTTCTTCTTGTCCAAGATAAGCCTGTCTAGCTTCAAGTATGACGGGCTGA
TACTGGGCCGGCAGGCGCTCCATTGCCCAGTCGGCAGCGACATCCTTCGGCGCGATTTTGCCGGTTACTG
CGCTGTACCAAATGCGGGACAACGTAAGCACTACATTTCGCTCATCGCCAGCCCAGTCGGGCGGCGAGTT
CCATAGCGTTAAGGTTTCATTTAGCGCCTCAAATAGATCCTGTTCAGGAACCGGATCAAAGAGTTCCTCC
GCCGCTGGACCTACCAAGGCAACGCTATGTTCTCTTGCTTTTGTCAGCAAGATAGCCAGATCAATGTCGA
TCGTGGCTGGCTCGAAGATACCTGCAAGAATGTCATTGCGCTGCCATTCTCCAAATTGCAGTTCGCGCTT
AGCTGGATAACGCCACGGAATGATGTCGTCGTGCACAACAATGGTGACTTCTACAGCGCGGAGAATCTCG
CTCTCTCCAGGGGAAGCCGAAGTTTCCAAAAGGTCGTTGATCAAAGCTCGCCGCGTTGTTTCATCAAGCC
TTACGGTCACCGTAACCAGCAAATCAATATCACTGTGTGGCTTCAGGCCGCCATCCACTGCGGAGCCGTA
CAAATGTACGGCCAGCAACGTCGGTTCGAGATGGCGCTCGATGACGCCAACTACCTCTGATAGTTGAGTC
GATACTTCGGCGATCACCGCTTCCCTCATAACACCCCTTGTATTACTGTTTATGTAAGCAGACAGTTTTA
TTGTTCATGACCAAAATCCCTTAACGTGAGTTTTCGTTCCACTGAGCGTCAGACCCCGTAGAAAAGATCA
AAGGATCTTCGATCAAAGGATCTTCTTGAGATCCTTTTTTTCTGCGCGTAATCTTTTGCCCTGTAAACGA
AAAACCACCTGGGGAGGTGGTTTGATCGAAGGTTAAGCAGTTCCCCAACTGACTTAACCTTCGAAAAAAC
CACCTGGGGAGGTGGTTTGATCGAAGGTTAAGTCAGTTGGGGAACTGCTTAACCGTGGTAACTGGCTTTC
GCAGAGCACAGCAACCAAATCTGTCCTTCCAGTGTAGCCGGACTTTGGCGCACACTTCAAGAGCAACCGC
GTGTTTAGCTAAACAAATCCTCTGCGAACTCCCAGTTACCAATGGCTGCTGCCAGTGGCGTTTTACCGTG
CTTTTCCGGGTTGGACTCAAGTGAACAGTTACCGGATAAGGCGCAGCAGTCGGGCTGAACGGGGAGTTCT
TGCTTACAGCCCAGCTTGGAGCGAACGACCTACACCGAGCCGAGATACCAGTGTGTGAGCTATGAGAAAG
CGCCACACTTCCCGTAAGGGAGAAAGGCGGAACAGGTATCCGGTAAACGGCAGGGTCGGAACAGGAGAGC
GCAAGAGGGAGCGACCCGCCGGAAACGGTGGGGATCTTTAAGTCCTGTCGGGTTTCGCCCGTACTGTCAG
ATTCATGGTTGAGCCTCACGGCTCCCACAGATGCACCGGAAAAGCGTCTGTTTATGTGAACTCTGGCAGG
AGGGCGGAGCCTATGGAAAAACGCCACCGGCGCGGCCCTGCTGTTTTGCCTCACATGTTAGTCCCCTGCT
TATCCACGGAATCTGTGGGTAACTTTGTATGTGTCCGCAGCGCAACGCCAGCAACGCGGCCTTTTTACGG
TTCCTGGCCTTTTGCTGGCCTTTTGCTCACATGTTCTTTCCTGCGTTATCCCCTGATTCTGTGGATAACC
GTATTACCGCCTTTGAGTGAGCTGATACCGCTCGCCGCAGCCGAACGACCGAGCGCAGCGAGTCAGTGAG
CGAGGAAGCGGAAGAGCGCCTGATGCGGTATTTTCTCCTTACGCATCTGTGCGGTATTTCACACCGCAAT
GGTGCACTCTCAGTACAATCTGCTCTGATGCCGCATAGTTAAGCCAGTATACACTCCGCTATCGCTACGT
GACTGGGTCATGGCTGCGCCCCGACACCCGCCAACACCCGCTGACGCGCCCTGACGGGCTTGTCTGCTCC
CGGCATCCGCTTACAGACAAGCTGTGACCGTCTCCGGGAGCTGCATGTGTCAGAGGTTTTCACCGTCATC
ACCGAAACGCGCGAGGCAGCTGCGGTAAAGCTCATCAGCGTGGTCGTGAAGCGATTCACAGATGTCTGCC
TGTTCATCCGCGTCCAGCTCGTTGAGTTTCTCCAGAAGCGTTAATGTCTGGCTTCTGATAAAGCGGGCCA
TGTTAAGGGCGGTTTTTTCCTGTTTGGTCACTGATGCCTCCGTGTAAGGGGGATTTCTGTTCATGGGGGT
AATGATACCGATGAAACGAGAGAGGATGCTCACGATACGGGTTACTGATGATGAACATGCCCGGTTACTG
GAACGTTGTGAGGGTAAACAACTGGCGGTATGGATGCGGCGGGACCAGAGAAAAATCACTCAGGGTCAAT
GCCAGCGCTTCGTTAATACAGATGTAGGTGTTCCACAGGGTAGCCAGCAGCATCCTGCGATGCAGATCCG
GAACATAATGGTGCAGGGCGCTGACTTCCGCGTTTCCAGACTTTACGAAACACGGAAACCGAAGACCATT
CATGTTGTTGCTCAGGTCGCAGACGTTTTGCAGCAGCAGTCGCTTCACGTTCGCTCGCGTATCGGTGATT
CATTCTGCTAACCAGTAAGGCAACCCCGCCAGCCTAGCCGGGTCCTCAACGACAGGAGCACGATCATGCG
CACCCGTGGGGCCGCCATGCCGGCGATAATGGCCTGCTTCTCGCCGAAACGTTTGGTGGCGGGACCAGTG
ACGAAGGCTTGAGCGAGGGCGTGCAAGATTCCGAATACCGCAAGCGACAGGCCGATCATCGTCGCGCTCC
AGCGAAAGCGGTCCTCGCCGAAAATGACCCAGAGCGCTGCCGGCACCTGTCCTACGAGTTGCATGATAAA
GAAGACAGTCATAAGTGCGGCGACGATAGTCATGCCCCGCGCCCACCGGAAGGAGCTGACTGGGTTGAAG
GCTCTCAAGGGCATCGGTCGAGATCCCGGTGCCTAATGAGTGAGCTAACTTACATTAATTGCGTTGCGCT
CACTGCCCGCTTTCCAGTCGGGAAACCTGTCGTGCCAGCTGCATTAATGAATCGGCCAACGCGCGGGGAG
AGGCGGTTTGCGTATTGGGCGCCAGGGTGGTTTTTCTTTTCACCAGTGAGACGGGCAACAGCTGATTGCC
CTTCACCGCCTGGCCCTGAGAGAGTTGCAGCAAGCGGTCCACGCTGGTTTGCCCCAGCAGGCGAAAATCC
TGTTTGATGGTGGTTAACGGCGGGATATAACATGAGCTGTCTTCGGTATCGTCGTATCCCACTACCGAGA
TATCCGCACCAACGCGCAGCCCGGACTCGGTAATGGCGCGCATTGCGCCCAGCGCCATCTGATCGTTGGC
AACCAGCATCGCAGTGGGAACGATGCCCTCATTCAGCATTTGCATGGTTTGTTGAAAACCGGACATGGCA
CTCCAGTCGCCTTCCCGTTCCGCTATCGGCTGAATTTGATTGCGAGTGAGATATTTATGCCAGCCAGCCA
GACGCAGACGCGCCGAGACAGAACTTAATGGGCCCGCTAACAGCGCGATTTGCTGGTGACCCAATGCGAC
CAGATGCTCCACGCCCAGTCGCGTACCGTCTTCATGGGAGAAAATAATACTGTTGATGGGTGTCTGGTCA
GAGACATCAAGAAATAACGCCGGAACATTAGTGCAGGCAGCTTCCACAGCAATGGCATCCTGGTCATCCA
GCGGATAGTTAATGATCAGCCCACTGACGCGTTGCGCGAGAAGATTGTGCACCGCCGCTTTACAGGCTTC
GACGCCGCTTCGTTCTACCATCGACACCACCACGCTGGCACCCAGTTGATCGGCGCGAGATTTAATCGCC
GCGACAATTTGCGACGGCGCGTGCAGGGCCAGACTGGAGGTGGCAACGCCAATCAGCAACGACTGTTTGC
CCGCCAGTTGTTGTGCCACGCGGTTGGGAATGTAATTCAGCTCCGCCATCGCCGCTTCCACTTTTTCCCG
CGTTTTCGCAGAAACGTGGCTGGCCTGGTTCACCACGCGGGAAACGGTCTGATAAGAGACACCGGCATAC
TCTGCGACATCGTATAACGTTACTGGTTTCACATTCACCACCCTGAATTGACTCTCTTCCGGGCGCTATC
ATGCCATACCGCGAAAGGTTTTGCGCCATTCGATGGTGTCCGGGATCTCGACGCTCTCCCTTATGCGACT
CCTGCATTAGGAAGCAGCCCAGTAGTAGGTTGAGGCCGTTGAGCACCGCCGCCGCAAGGAATGGTGCATG
CAAGGAGATGGCGCCCAACAGTCCCCCGGCCACGGGGCCTGCCACCATACCCACGCCGAAACAAGCGCTC
ATGAGCCCGAAGTGGCGAGCCCGATCTTCCCCATCGGTGATGTCGGCGATATAGGCGCCAGCAACCGCAC
CTGTGGCGCCGGTGATGCCGGCCACGATGCGTCCGGCGTAGAGGATCGAGATCTCGATCCCGCGAAATTA
ATACGACTCACTATAGGGGAATTGTGAGCGGATAACAATTCCCCTCTAGAAATAATTTTGTTTAACTTTA
AGAAGGAGATATACATATGGATTATAAAGATGATGATGATAAAGTCTTCACACTCGAAGATTTCGTTGGG
GACTGGGAACAGACAGCCGCCTACAACCTGGACCAAGTCCTTGAACAGGGAGGTGTGTCCAGTTTGCTGC
AGAATCTCGCCGTGTCCGTAACTCCGATCCAAAGGATTGTCCGGAGCGGTGAAAATGCCCTGAAGATCGA
CATCCATGTCATCATCCCGTATGAAGGTCTGAGCGCCGACCAAATGGCCCAGATCGAAGAGGTGTTTAAG
GTGGTGTACCCTGTGGATGATCATCACTTTAAGGTGATCCTGCCCTATGGCACACTGGTAATCGACGGGG
TTACGCCGAACATGCTGAACTATTTCGGACGGCCGTATGAAGGCATCGCCGTGTTCGACGGCAAAAAGAT
CACTGTAACAGGGACCCTGTGGAACGGCAACAAAATTATCGACGAGCGCCTGATCACCCCCGACGGCTCC
ATGCTGTTCCGAGTAACCATCAACGTTTCTCAAGGCAGTTCAGGTGGTGGCGGGAGCGGAGGTGGAGGCT
CGAGCGGTCAACCGGTCAGCCAAGCAAATGGACGAATCCACTTGGATCCTGATCAAGCTGAACAAGGCTT
AGCGCAGCTTGTGATGACAGTTATTGAGCTATTGAGGCAAATCGTTGAACGTCATGCCATGAGGCGGGTG
GAGGGTGGAACGTTGACGGACGAACAAATTGAAAACTTAGGAATTGCACTAATGAACTTAGAAGAAAAAA
TGGACGAGTTGAAAGAGGTGTTCGGTCTGGATGCAGAAGATTTAAATATTGATCTTGGACCGCTAGGCAG
CCTGCTTTAAGGCTGTTTTGGCGGATGAGAGAAGATTGAGATCCGGCTGCTAACAAAGCCCGAAAGGAAG
CTGAGTTGGCTGCTGCCACCGCTGAGCAATAACTAGCATAACCCCTTGGGGCCTCTAAACGGGTCTTGAG
GGGTTTTTTGCTGAAAGGAGGAACTATATCCGGA
Features (pLannotate 1.2.2; 20 found; start..end, strand, type, name):
     13..441     +  rep_origin     f1 ori (sequence partly withheld): f1 bacteriophage origin of replication; arrow indicates direction of (+) strand synthesis
    494..551     +  promoter       AmpR promoter (fragment): bla
    560..1351    -  CDS            SmR: aminoglycoside adenylyltransferase (Murphy, 1985); aadA; confers resistance to spectinomycin and streptomycin
   1473..1569    +  rep_origin     CloDF13 ori (fragment): Plasmids containing the CloDF13 (CDF) origin of replication can be propagated in E. coli cells that contain additional plasmids with compatible origins.
   1594..2275    +  rep_origin     CloDF13 ori (fragment): Plasmids containing the CloDF13 (CDF) origin of replication can be propagated in E. coli cells that contain additional plasmids with compatible origins.
   2323..2456    +  rep_origin     RSF ori (fragment): Plasmids containing the RSF 1030 origin of replication can be propagated in E. coli cells that contain additional plasmids with compatible origins.
   2461..2600    -  misc_feature   bom: basis of mobility region from pBR322
   2702..2893    -  CDS            rop: Rop protein, which maintains plasmids at low copy number; rop
   2910..3290    +  CDS            YPB1_ECOLX: Protein predicted: Swiss-Prot protein existence level 4. From Escherichia coli.
   3362..3653    -  CDS            TcR (fragment): tetracycline efflux protein; tet; confers resistance to tetracycline
   3668..3689    -  protein_bind   CAP binding site: CAP binding activates transcription in the presence of cAMP. E. coli catabolite activator protein
   3702..4784    -  CDS            lacI: lac repressor; lacI; The lac repressor binds to the lac operator to inhibit transcription in E. coli. This inhibition can be relieved by adding lactose or isopropyl-β-D-thiogalactopyranoside (IPTG).
   4785..4862    -  promoter       lacI promoter: lacI
   4870..5149    -  CDS            TcR (fragment): tetracycline efflux protein; tet; confers resistance to tetracycline
   5171..5189    +  promoter       T7 promoter: promoter for bacteriophage T7 RNA polymerase
   5190..5214    +  protein_bind   lac operator: The lac repressor binds to the lac operator to inhibit transcription in E. coli. This inhibition can be relieved by adding lactose or isopropyl-β-D-thiogalactopyranoside (IPTG). lac repressor encoded by lacI
   5229..5251    +  RBS            RBS: efficient ribosome binding site from bacteriophage T7 gene 10 (Olins and Rangwala, 1989)
   5286..5757    +  CDS            Nluc (fragment): NanoLuc® luciferase human codon-optimized
   6128..6177    +  CDS            SET1 (fragment): solubility-enhancement tag derived from T7 phage gene 10B
   6185..6232    +  terminator     T7 terminator: transcription terminator for bacteriophage T7 RNA polymerase
