[The description below was written by a language model from this plasmid's Addgene catalogue record and pLannotate feature annotations shown in this document.]
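Description:
pET26b(modified)-Lg-K is a 6,256 nt bacterial expression plasmid built on a reworked pET26b backbone for T7-driven production of a split-luciferase fusion to the gas vesicle protein GvpK from Priestia megaterium. The "modified" label is borne out by the feature table. Instead of the kanamycin marker and pBR322-type origin normally associated with pET26b, the plasmid carries an aadA (SmR) gene conferring spectinomycin/streptomycin resistance, and its replication region is annotated mainly as CloDF13 (CDF) origin fragments, with a short RSF-like fragment alongside. The CDF origin is compatible with other common E. coli origins, so the plasmid can coexist with a partner plasmid in the same cell, and the record lists it as low copy. The usual pET remnants are retained: an f1 origin, bom, rop, tetracycline-resistance gene fragments and a lacI cassette with its own promoter.

The expression unit consists of a T7 promoter followed by a lac operator, the T7 gene 10 ribosome binding site, the fusion coding sequence and a T7 terminator. Transcription therefore depends on T7 RNA polymerase and is repressed by LacI until induction with IPTG. The insert encodes an N-terminal FLAG tag and the Large BiT fragment of split NanoLuc, which is annotated as an Nluc fragment, joined through a linker to GvpK. The GvpK portion is not itself annotated but presumably lies in the unannotated stretch downstream of the Nluc fragment. A short hit to a T7 gene 10B-derived solubility tag just before the terminator is probably backbone sequence rather than a designed tag. Large BiT regains luciferase activity only when brought together with its small complementary fragment, so the construct suits luminescence complementation assays. This matches the associated study, which systematically mapped protein-protein interactions involved in gas vesicle assembly.
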