Addgene plasmid #216974: pET26b(modified)-Lg-K
Purpose: Expression of Large BiT-Linker-GvpK
Depositing lab: George Lu. Depositing organization: Rice University. Publication: Elucidating the assembly of gas vesicles by systematic protein-protein interaction analysis. Iburg M, Anderson AP, Wong VT, Anton ED, He A, Lu GJ. EMBO J. 2024 Oct;43(19):4156-4172. doi: 10.1038/s44318-024-00178-2. Epub 2024 Sep 3. PubMed 39227754.
Backbone
  Vector backbone: pET26b
  Vector type: Bacterial Expression
Growth in bacteria
  Bacterial resistance: Spectinomycin, 50 μg/mL
  Growth temperature: 30°C
  Growth strain: DH5alpha
  Copy number: Low Copy
Gene/Insert
  Gene/Insert name: Large BiT-Linker-GvpK
  Species: Synthetic; Priestia megaterium
  Tag / fusion protein: FLAG-Split Nanoluciferase LargeBiT (N terminal on insert)
  Cloning method: Gibson Cloning
Terms and licenses: Academic/Nonprofit Terms; Industry Terms: Not Available to Industry
Depositor comments: Please visit https://www.biorxiv.org/content/10.1101/2023.07.23.550228v1 for bioRxiv preprint.
How to cite: pET26b(modified)-Lg-K was a gift from George Lu (Addgene plasmid # 216974 ; http://n2t.net/addgene:216974 ; RRID:Addgene_216974)
